Addgene plasmid #239992: 6xHsa.NFKB:Kaede
Purpose: Kaede driven by NFkB activity can be switched from green to red fluorescence by UV light exposure, enabling tracking of NFkB positive cells
Depositing lab: Raquel Espin-Palazon. Depositing organization: Iowa State University. Publication: p65 signaling dynamics drive the developmental progression of hematopoietic stem and progenitor cells through cell cycle regulation. Campbell CA, Calderon R, Pavani G, Cheng X, Barakat R, Snella E, Liu F, Peng X, Essner JJ, Dorman KS, McGrail M, Gadue P, French DL, Espin-Palazon R. Nat Commun. 2024 Sep 6;15(1):7787. doi: 10.1038/s41467-024-51922-5. PubMed 39242546.
Backbone
  Vector backbone: pNFkB:EGFP
  Backbone manufacturer: John Rawls (Addgene plasmid #44922)
  Backbone size w/o insert (bp): 6534
  Total vector size (bp): 7212
  Modifications to backbone: The eGFP from pNFkB:EGFP backbone was excised using ClaI (R0197S, NEB) and NcoI-HF (R3193S, NEB) following the manufacturers’ instructions.
Growth in bacteria
  Bacterial resistance: Ampicillin, 100 μg/mL
  Growth temperature: 37°C
  Growth strain: NEB Stable
  Copy number: Unknown
Gene/Insert
  Gene/Insert name: photo convertible Kaede (alt name: Kaede)
  Species: Trachyphyllia geoffroyi
  Insert size (bp): 677
  GenBank ID: AB085641.1
  Promoter: cfos minimal promoter
  Tag / fusion protein: NA
  Cloning method: Ligation Independent Cloning
  Sequencing primers: 5′ gaggatccaccggtcgccacatgagtctgattaaa ccagaaatg; 3′ tatcatgtctggatcatcatcgatttacttgacgttgtcc gg
Resource information
  A portion of this plasmid was derived from a plasmid made by: Gene was amplified from a plasmid by PCR and subcloned into pNFkB backbone
Terms and licenses: Academic/Nonprofit Terms; Industry Terms: Not Available to Industry
How to cite: 6xHsa.NFKB:Kaede was a gift from Raquel Espin-Palazon (Addgene plasmid # 239992 ; http://n2t.net/addgene:239992 ; RRID:Addgene_239992)
