[The description below was written by a language model from this plasmid's Addgene catalogue record and pLannotate feature annotations shown in this document.]
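Description:
6xHsa.NFKB:Kaede is an NF-κB activity reporter plasmid built on the pNFkB:EGFP backbone, from which the EGFP coding sequence was excised and replaced with the photoconvertible fluorescent protein Kaede from the stony coral Trachyphyllia geoffroyi. The 7.2 kb plasmid is maintained in E. coli through a high-copy ColE1/pUC-type origin with ampicillin selection (AmpR under its own bla promoter). It also carries pBluescript-style remnants: an f1 origin, T7 and T3 promoters, lac promoter/operator elements and a lacZα fragment.

As the name indicates, the reporter cassette relies on six human NF-κB binding sites placed upstream of a cfos minimal promoter, so that Kaede is transcribed only where NF-κB signalling is active. The automated annotation does not label these sites or the minimal promoter directly. It does mark three short repeated matches to the HIV-1 LTR between attB1 and attB2 Gateway recombination scars, which probably reflect the κB motifs found in that LTR, although the record does not confirm this. The untagged Kaede open reading frame follows and is terminated by an SV40 polyadenylation signal. The table also flags a fragment resembling medaka (Oryzias latipes) tyrosinase elsewhere in the backbone, whose role is not explained in the record.

Kaede fluoresces green until UV exposure irreversibly converts it to red. Cells that had NF-κB activity at a chosen time can therefore be optically marked and followed, and distinguished from cells that activate the pathway later. The associated study examined p65 signalling dynamics in developing hematopoietic stem and progenitor cells. The record does not state the host organism or delivery method.
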