Features (pLannotate 1.2.2; 22 found; start..end, strand, type, name):
    585..609     +  protein_bind   attB1: mutant version of attB; recombination site for the Gateway® BP reaction BP Clonase™
    633..657     +  LTR            3' LTR (fragment): 3' long terminal repeat (LTR) from HIV-1
    662..686     +  LTR            3' LTR (fragment): 3' long terminal repeat (LTR) from HIV-1
    691..715     +  LTR            3' LTR (fragment): 3' long terminal repeat (LTR) from HIV-1
    722..747     -  misc_feature   MCS (fragment): multiple cloning site
    747..771     -  protein_bind   attB2: mutant version of attB; recombination site for the Gateway® BP reaction BP Clonase™
   1014..1688    +  CDS            Kaede: Kaede is a photoconvertible green/yellow fluorescent protein published in 2002, derived from Trachyphyllia geoffroyi. It has moderate acid sensitivity.
   1701..1835    -  polyA_signal   SV40 poly(A) signal: SV40 polyadenylation signal
   1858..1941    -  CDS            large T antigen (fragment): large T antigen from SV40 (simian virus 40)
   2507..2547    -  misc_feature   MCS (fragment): pBluescript multiple cloning site
   2560..2578    -  promoter       T3 promoter: promoter for bacteriophage T3 RNA polymerase
   2623..2639    -  protein_bind   lac operator: The lac repressor binds to the lac operator to inhibit transcription in E. coli. This inhibition can be relieved by adding lactose or isopropyl-β-D-thiogalactopyranoside (IPTG). lac repressor encoded by lacI
   2647..2677    -  promoter       lac promoter: promoter for the E. coli lac operon
   2692..2713    -  protein_bind   CAP binding site: CAP binding activates transcription in the presence of cAMP. E. coli catabolite activator protein
   2726..2818    -  CDS            lacI (fragment): lac repressor; lacI; The lac repressor binds to the lac operator to inhibit transcription in E. coli. This inhibition can be relieved by adding lactose or isopropyl-β-D-thiogalactopyranoside (IPTG).
   3001..3589    -  rep_origin     ori: high-copy-number ColE1/pMB1/pBR322/pUC origin of replication
   3760..4620    -  CDS            AmpR: β-lactamase; bla; confers resistance to ampicillin, carbenicillin, and related antibiotics
   4621..4725    -  promoter       AmpR promoter: bla
   4778..5206    -  rep_origin     f1 ori (sequence partly withheld): f1 bacteriophage origin of replication; arrow indicates direction of (+) strand synthesis
   5211..5366    -  CDS            lacZα (fragment): LacZα fragment of β-galactosidase; lacZ fragment
   5374..5392    +  promoter       T7 promoter: promoter for bacteriophage T7 RNA polymerase
   6493..7134    +  CDS            tyr (fragment): TYRO_ORYLA - Also known as tyro. Experimental evidence at transcript level: Swiss-Prot protein existence level 2. This is a copper-containing oxidase that functions in the formation of pigments such as melanins and other polyphenolic compounds. From Oryzias latipes (Japanese rice fish) (Japanese killifish).
>Addgene plasmid #239992 | 6xHsa.NFKB:Kaede | addgene full sequence | sequence record 477299 | Addgene NGS Result
ACAGGTCAGAGGTTTGTCCAGGAGTTCTTGACAGAGGTGTAAAAAGTACTCAAAAATTTTACTCAAGTGA
AAGTACAAGTACTTAGGGAAAATTTTACTCAATTAAAAGTAAAAGTATCTGGCTAGAATCTTACTTGAGT
AAAAGTAAAAAAGTACTCCATTAAAATTGTACTTGAGTATTAAGGAAGTAAAAGTAAAAGCAAGAAAGAA
AACTAGAGATTCTTGTTTAAGCTTTTAATCTCAAAAAACATTAAATGAAATGCATACAAGGTTTTATCCT
GCTTTAGAACTGTTTGTATTTAATTATCAAACTATAAGACAGACAATCTAATGCCAGTACACGCTACTCA
AAGTTGTAAAACCTCAGATTTAACTTCAGTAGAAGCTGATTCTCAAAATTGTTAGTGTCAAGCCTAGCTC
TTTTGGGGCTGAAAAGCAATCCTGCAGTGCTGAAAAGCCTCTCACAGGCAGCCGATGCGGGAAGAGGTGT
ATTAGTCTTGATAGAGAGGCTGCAAATAGCAGGAAACGTGAGCAGAGACTCCCTGGTGTCTGAAACACAG
GCCAGATGGGCCCTCGAGATATCAACAAGTTTGTACAAAAAAGCAGGCTTCCTGTGAATGCATGCACGGT
CGAGGGACTTTCCGCTGGGGACTTTCCGTCGAGGGACTTTCCGCTGGGGACTTTCCGTCGAGGGACTTTC
CGCTGGGGACTTTCCGTCGACCTGCAGAATTCGAAGCTTGAGCTCGACCCAGCTTTCTTGTACAAAGTGG
TTGATATCCAGTGACGTAGGAAGTCCATCCATTCACAGCGCTTCTATAAAGGCGCCAGCTGAGGCGCCTA
CTACTCCAACCGCGACTGCAGCGAGCAACTGAGAAGACTGGATAGAGCCGGCGGTTCCGCGAACGAGCAG
TGACCGCGCTCCCACCCAGCTCTGCTCTGCAGCTCCCACCAGTGTCTACCCCTGGACCCCTTGCCGGGCT
TTCCCCAAACTTCGAGGATCCACCGGTCGCCACATGAGTCTGATTAAACCAGAAATGAAGATCAAGCTGC
TTATGGAAGGCAATGTAAACGGGCACCAGTTTGTTATTGAGGGAGATGGAAAAGGCCATCCTTTTGAGGG
AAAACAGAGTATGGACCTTGTAGTCAAAGAAGGCGCACCTCTCCCTTTTGCCTACGATATCTTGACAACA
GCATTCCATTATGGTAACAGGGTTTTTGCTAAATACCCAGACCATATACCAGACTACTTCAAGCAGTCGT
TTCCCAAAGGGTTTTCTTGGGAGCGAAGCCTGATGTTCGAGGACGGGGGCGTTTGCATCGCTACAAATGA
CATAACACTGAAAGGAGACACTTTTTTTAACAAAGTTCGATTTGATGGCGTAAACTTTCCCCCAAATGGT
CCTGTTATGCAGAAGAAGACTCTGAAATGGGAGGCATCCACTGAGAAAATGTATTTGCGTGATGGAGTGT
TGACGGGCGATATTACCATGGCTCTGCTGCTTAAAGGAGATGTCCATTACCGATGTGACTTCAGAACTAC
TTACAAATCTAGGCAGGAGGGTGTCAAGTTGCCAGGATATCACTTTGTCGATCACTGCATCAGCATATTG
AGGCATGACAAAGACTACAACGAGGTTAAGCTGTATGAGCATGCTGTTGCCCATTCTGGATTGCCGGACA
ACGTCAAGTAAATCGATGATGATCCAGACATGATAAGATACATTGATGAGTTTGGACAAACCACAACTAG
AATGCAGTGAAAAAAATGCTTTATTTGTGAAATTTGTGATGCTATTGCTTTATTTGTAACCATTATAAGC
TGCAATAAACAAGTTAACAACAACAATTGCATTCATTTTATGTTTCAGGTTCAGGGGGAGGTGTGGGAGG
TTTTTTAAAGCAAGTAAAACCTCTACAAATGTGGTATGGCTGATTATGATCCTCTAGATCAGATCTGCGA
AGATACGGCCACGGGTGCTCTTGATCCTGTGGCTGATTTTGGACTGTGCTGCTCGCAGCTGCTGATGAAT
CACATACTTCCTCCATTTTCTTCCACTGATTGACTGTTATAATTTCCCTAATTTCCAGGTCAAGGTGCTG
TGCATTGTGGTAATAGATGTGACATGACGTCACTTCCAAAGGACCAATGAACATGTCTGACCAATTTCAT
ATAATGTGAAAACGATTTTCATAGGCAGAATAAATAACATTTAAATTAAACTGGGCATCAGCGCAATTCA
ATTGGTTTGGTAATAGCAAGGGAAAATAGAATGAAGTGATCTCCAAAAAATAAGTACTTTTTGACTGTAA
ATAAAATTGTAAGGAGTAAAAAGTACTTTTTTTTCTAAAAAAATGTAATTAAGTAAAAGTAAAAGTATTG
ATTTTTAATTGTACTCAAGTAAAGTAAAAATCCCCAAAAATAATACTTAAGTACAGTAATCAAGTAAAAT
TACTCAAGTACTTTACACCTCTGGTTCTTGACCCCCTACCTTCAGCAAGCCCAGCAGATCCACTAGTTCT
AGAGCGGCCGCCACCGCGGTGGAGCTCCAGCTTTTGTTCCCTTTAGTGAGGGTTAATTGCGCGCTTGGCG
TAATCATGGTCATAGCTGTTTCCTGTGTGAAATTGTTATCCGCTCACAATTCCACACAACATACGAGCCG
GAAGCATAAAGTGTAAAGCCTGGGGTGCCTAATGAGTGAGCTAACTCACATTAATTGCGTTGCGCTCACT
GCCCGCTTTCCAGTCGGGAAACCTGTCGTGCCAGCTGCATTAATGAATCGGCCAACGCGCGGGGAGAGGC
GGTTTGCGTATTGGGCGCTCTTCCGCTTCCTCGCTCACTGACTCGCTGCGCTCGGTCGTTCGGCTGCGGC
GAGCGGTATCAGCTCACTCAAAGGCGGTAATACGGTTATCCACAGAATCAGGGGATAACGCAGGAAAGAA
CATGTGAGCAAAAGGCCAGCAAAAGGCCAGGAACCGTAAAAAGGCCGCGTTGCTGGCGTTTTTCCATAGG
CTCCGCCCCCCTGACGAGCATCACAAAAATCGACGCTCAAGTCAGAGGTGGCGAAACCCGACAGGACTAT
AAAGATACCAGGCGTTTCCCCCTGGAAGCTCCCTCGTGCGCTCTCCTGTTCCGACCCTGCCGCTTACCGG
ATACCTGTCCGCCTTTCTCCCTTCGGGAAGCGTGGCGCTTTCTCATAGCTCACGCTGTAGGTATCTCAGT
TCGGTGTAGGTCGTTCGCTCCAAGCTGGGCTGTGTGCACGAACCCCCCGTTCAGCCCGACCGCTGCGCCT
TATCCGGTAACTATCGTCTTGAGTCCAACCCGGTAAGACACGACTTATCGCCACTGGCAGCAGCCACTGG
TAACAGGATTAGCAGAGCGAGGTATGTAGGCGGTGCTACAGAGTTCTTGAAGTGGTGGCCTAACTACGGC
TACACTAGAAGAACAGTATTTGGTATCTGCGCTCTGCTGAAGCCAGTTACCTTCGGAAAAAGAGTTGGTA
GCTCTTGATCCGGCAAACAAACCACCGCTGGTAGCGGTGGTTTTTTTGTTTGCAAGCAGCAGATTACGCG
CAGAAAAAAAGGATCTCAAGAAGATCCTTTGATCTTTTCTACGGGGTCTGACGCTCAGTGGAACGAAAAC
TCACGTTAAGGGATTTTGGTCATGAGATTATCAAAAAGGATCTTCACCTAGATCCTTTTAAATTAAAAAT
GAAGTTTTAAATCAATCTAAAGTATATATGAGTAAACTTGGTCTGACAGTTACCAATGCTTAATCAGTGA
GGCACCTATCTCAGCGATCTGTCTATTTCGTTCATCCATAGTTGCCTGACTCCCCGTCGTGTAGATAACT
ACGATACGGGAGGGCTTACCATCTGGCCCCAGTGCTGCAATGATACCGCGAGACCCACGCTCACCGGCTC
CAGATTTATCAGCAATAAACCAGCCAGCCGGAAGGGCCGAGCGCAGAAGTGGTCCTGCAACTTTATCCGC
CTCCATCCAGTCTATTAATTGTTGCCGGGAAGCTAGAGTAAGTAGTTCGCCAGTTAATAGTTTGCGCAAC
GTTGTTGCCATTGCTACAGGCATCGTGGTGTCACGCTCGTCGTTTGGTATGGCTTCATTCAGCTCCGGTT
CCCAACGATCAAGGCGAGTTACATGATCCCCCATGTTGTGCAAAAAAGCGGTTAGCTCCTTCGGTCCTCC
GATCGTTGTCAGAAGTAAGTTGGCCGCAGTGTTATCACTCATGGTTATGGCAGCACTGCATAATTCTCTT
ACTGTCATGCCATCCGTAAGATGCTTTTCTGTGACTGGTGAGTACTCAACCAAGTCATTCTGAGAATAGT
GTATGCGGCGACCGAGTTGCTCTTGCCCGGCGTCAATACGGGATAATACCGCGCCACATAGCAGAACTTT
AAAAGTGCTCATCATTGGAAAACGTTCTTCGGGGCGAAAACTCTCAAGGATCTTACCGCTGTTGAGATCC
AGTTCGATGTAACCCACTCGTGCACCCAACTGATCTTCAGCATCTTTTACTTTCACCAGCGTTTCTGGGT
GAGCAAAAACAGGAAGGCAAAATGCCGCAAAAAAGGGAATAAGGGCGACACGGAAATGTTGAATACTCAT
ACTCTTCCTTTTTCAATATTATTGAAGCATTTATCAGGGTTATTGTCTCATGAGCGGATACATATTTGAA
TGTATTTAGAAAAATAAACAAATAGGGGTTCCGCGCACATTTCCCCGAAAAGTGCCACCTAAATTGTAAG
CGTTAATATTTTGTTAAAATTCGCGTTAAATTTTTGTTAAATCAGCTCATTTTTTAACCAATAGGCCGAA
ATCGGCAAAATCCCTTATAAATCAAAAGAATAGACCGAGATAGGGT
[37 nt withheld, positions 4877-4913]
AAAGAACGTGGACTCCAACGTCAAAGG
[49 nt withheld, positions 4941-4989]
T
[91 nt withheld, positions 4991-5081]
G
[124 nt withheld, positions 5083-5206]
CCCATTCGCCATTCAGGCTGCGCAACTGTTGGGAAGGGCGATCGGTGCGGGCCTCTTCGCTATTACGCCA
GCTGGCGAAAGGGGGATGTGCTGCAAGGCGATTAAGTTGGGTAACGCCAGGGTTTTCCCAGTCACGACGT
TGTAAAACGACGGCCAGTGAGCGCGCGTAATACGACTCACTATAGGGCGAATTGGGTACCAAATAGTAGG
AATTACCCACCTGTACAAGTGCTGAAAACTTGGATGAATAAGCCCGTTTGCCATTTTCTACTGCTATTTT
AAATCTTTTCTGTATTTGTCTGCATTTGTCTTTACCCTTGAATAAATGTTTTAGTTGTTTTTTTTCAATT
ATGACTGTGTTTAACAGACATTATTACAATAATATGTAATAGTAGTACACACTATTATTATGTAATAGTA
CTTGTTGACTGTATTTGAGAACTGGACCGAGTGAGTGTTACGTCACCCATTCAAAATGACTTACTTCTGG
CTCCAACAAAATGAAGTTAATTCAGTTGCCATTTTTCACTGTATGGACATCGCCGTGTTGGAGCTAGACG
TTGCCAATAAGCAAGAAAGAGCCGAGATGCGTCGAGTCTGAGTCACCGTTCCTATGGCAACCCCTCTAAC
CAATCAGAAGTAAGCTTGTTGGAAGTCCACAGCCTACCACTTGAAAGCGGGCTGCACAAAATCTGTCAAA
CGTTTTGAACGTTGGATGTGAGAGCACATACTTTTATTAAGGCATCTGGTTGGTCAGTTTATAATATCAA
CAACTTGGGCTACAGAAAAGAAAAGTTATTACAGAAATTATGATTAACAAGTACATGTTAAATAAAGATT
TTAATATGAATGCCACCACTGGAGCATTCATGCCATTTGGAGCTTCTTCCTGTTTGGATCACTAGAAGGA
GGAGGTCACTCATTACAGTTCTCATATACAGTCGTTGGTTGGTTGGTTGGTTGGTAGATTGATTGATTGA
TTGATTGATTGATTGATTGATTGATTGATTGATTGATTGATTGATTGATTGATTGATTGATTGGTAGTCA
AAATAAGAAATAATTTCCACAGATTCATTACAGAAATGATTAAATGCATACATAAAAAACTGGGGGGGGG
GGGGGATACAACAACACACTTAAGTCACATTTGCCTACGTAAAGAAAAGTAAAGAAAATCAATAGCTATA
TTTTACATCTCCTTTTTTTGCTGTCTTTTAATTAGCCTTGTTTTGCTGTTATCTTGATTGAAACTGTAAC
TTCTTCACCTGCTTCTTTTCTTTGTAGGTTTTGCCAGCCCAGAAACAGGCATGGCTGTGCAAGGCCAGAG
CACCATGCACAATGCGCTGCATGTCTTCATGAACGGCTCAATGTCCTCAGTCCAGGGCTCAGCCAACGAC
CCCATCTTCCTCCTTCACCATGCTTTCATTGACAGGTAACAAACACGTCATGACATTAGACTGCACAGTT
TTTGACAAAGTTCATACAATCTGTTGTTTATAGCTGCTACAATTAGTGAAGTTTGTGAATGTACTTGGAT
GAGCAGCGAAAGATCAATTGAGATCAATTGTTAGAGTTTGGTTGCCCTGCAGAGCAAAGAACAAAAAATA
ATCTGGTGGCTTTACTGCGTGAGGTTATTATTGGTGGAATAGAAACACAAAACATAATTGCATTTATTTG
TTTAATTTTTTATCTTATCTTAACTTTCATCTTGCATATTTGTTTCTTACATCATTTCTAGCATCTTTGA
GCGCTGGCTAAGAACTCATCAGCCTCCCCGGTCCATCTACCCACGTACCAATGCACCAATTGGCCACAAT
GACGGCTACTACATGGTGCCATTCCTTCCTCTTTATAGGAATGGAGACTACCTCCTGTCCAACAATGCTC
TTGGATACGAGTACGCCTACCTGTTGGACCCAGGTCATTGCACAACACCAGAAATGCCCTCTGATCTGCA
AAAGACGTGAATATCTGTTCAGACACCCATATCCACTCTGTTCCAC
